Addgene plasmid #19057: pDsRed Monomer C1-YAP2
Depositing lab: Marius Sudol. Depositing organization: Geisinger Health Center. Publication: Mst2 and Lats kinases regulate apoptotic function of Yes kinase-associated protein (YAP). Oka T, Mazack V, Sudol M. J Biol Chem. 2008 Oct 10;283(41):27534-27546. doi: 10.1074/jbc.M804380200. Epub 2008 Jul 17. PubMed 18640976.
Backbone
  Vector backbone: pDsRed Monomer C1
  Backbone manufacturer: Clontech
  Backbone size w/o insert (bp): 4700
  Vector type: Mammalian Expression
  Selectable markers: Neomycin (select with G418)
Growth in bacteria
  Bacterial resistance: Kanamycin, 50 μg/mL
  Growth temperature: 37°C
  Growth strain: DH5alpha
  Copy number: High Copy
Gene/Insert
  Gene/Insert name: Yes-kinase associated protein (alt names: YAP2, YAP65; YAP2 isoform)
  Species: H. sapiens (human)
  Insert size (bp): 1467
  GenBank ID: NM_006106
  Entrez Gene: YAP1 (a.k.a. COB1, YAP, YAP-1, YAP2, YAP65, YKI)
  Tag / fusion protein: Red-FPP (N terminal on backbone)
  Cloning method: Restriction Enzyme; 5′ cloning site KpnI (unknown if destroyed); 3′ cloning site BamHI (unknown if destroyed)
  Sequencing primers: 5′ N/A
Terms and licenses: Academic/Nonprofit Terms; Industry Terms: Not Available to Industry
How to cite: pDsRed Monomer C1-YAP2 was a gift from Marius Sudol (Addgene plasmid # 19057 ; http://n2t.net/addgene:19057 ; RRID:Addgene_19057)
