[The description below was written by a language model from this plasmid's Addgene catalogue record and pLannotate feature annotations shown in this document.]
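Description:
pDsRed Monomer C1-YAP2 is a mammalian expression plasmid built on the Clontech pDsRed Monomer C1 backbone, in which the human YAP2 isoform of Yes-kinase associated protein (YAP1, also called YAP65) is fused to the C-terminus of a monomeric red fluorescent protein. In the sequenced record of about 6.2 kb, the human cytomegalovirus immediate early enhancer and promoter drive a DsRed monomer coding sequence. This is followed by a short remnant of the multiple cloning site and then the YAP1 open reading frame, which the record states was inserted between KpnI and BamHI sites. An SV40 polyadenylation signal terminates the transcript. The result is constitutive expression of a red-tagged YAP2 protein that can be followed by fluorescence in transfected cells.

The plasmid is propagated in E. coli through a high-copy ColE1/pUC-type origin and also carries an f1 phage origin. A single Tn5 aminoglycoside phosphotransferase gene (NeoR/KanR) provides selection in both hosts. A bacterial bla-type promoter placed upstream gives kanamycin resistance in bacteria, while the adjacent SV40 enhancer/early promoter, together with an HSV TK polyadenylation signal, gives G418 resistance for selecting stable mammalian transfectants. The short fragments annotated as large T antigen, ble and bGH poly(A) appear to be partial matches within backbone sequence rather than functional elements.

The associated publication concerns regulation of the apoptotic function of YAP by the Mst2 and Lats kinases. This suggests the construct was used to express and visualise YAP2 in mammalian cells in that setting, though the record does not describe specific experiments.
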