Features (pLannotate 1.2.2; 16 found; start..end, strand, type, name):
      1..304     +  enhancer       CMV enhancer: human cytomegalovirus immediate early enhancer
    305..508     +  promoter       CMV promoter: human cytomegalovirus (CMV) immediate early promoter
    553..1227    +  CDS            DsRed.M1: DsRed.M1 is a basic (constitutively fluorescent) red fluorescent protein published in 2007, derived from Discosoma sp..
   1228..1245    +  misc_feature   MCS (fragment): multiple cloning site
   1261..2721    +  CDS            YAP1: YAP1_HUMAN - Also known as YAP65. Experimental evidence at protein level: Swiss-Prot protein existence level 1. [Isoform 3]: Activates the C-terminal fragment (CTF) of ERBB4 (isoform 3). From Homo sapiens (Human).
   2808..2892    +  CDS            large T antigen (fragment): large T antigen from SV40 (simian virus 40)
   2915..3036    +  polyA_signal   SV40 poly(A) signal: SV40 polyadenylation signal
   3070..3498    -  rep_origin     f1 ori (sequence partly withheld): f1 bacteriophage origin of replication; arrow indicates direction of (+) strand synthesis
   3525..3629    +  promoter       AmpR promoter: bla
   3631..3988    +  promoter       SV40 promoter: SV40 enhancer and early promoter
   4023..4817    +  CDS            NeoR/KanR: aminoglycoside phosphotransferase from Tn5; aph(3')-II (or nptII); confers resistance to neomycin, kanamycin, and G418 (Geneticin®)
   4838..4990    +  CDS            ble (fragment): BLE_KLEPN - Experimental evidence at protein level: Swiss-Prot protein existence level 1. Binding protein with a strong affinity to the bleomycin family of antibiotics. Binds to CL990; an antimitotic-antibiotic compound. From Klebsiella pneumoniae.
   5049..5096    +  polyA_signal   HSV TK poly(A) signal: herpes simplex virus thymidine kinase polyadenylation signal (Cole and Stacy, 1985)
   5187..5203    -  polyA_signal   bGH poly(A) signal (fragment): bovine growth hormone polyadenylation signal
   5425..6013    +  rep_origin     ori: high-copy-number ColE1/pMB1/pBR322/pUC origin of replication
   6128..6187    +  enhancer       CMV enhancer (fragment): human cytomegalovirus immediate early enhancer
>Addgene plasmid #19057 | pDsRed Monomer C1-YAP2 | addgene full sequence | sequence record 309759 | Addgene NGS Result
CGTTACATAACTTACGGTAAATGGCCCGCCTGGCTGACCGCCCAACGACCCCCGCCCATTGACGTCAATA
ATGACGTATGTTCCCATAGTAACGCCAATAGGGACTTTCCATTGACGTCAATGGGTGGAGTATTTACGGT
AAACTGCCCACTTGGCAGTACATCAAGTGTATCATATGCCAAGTACGCCCCCTATTGACGTCAATGACGG
TAAATGGCCCGCCTGGCATTATGCCCAGTACATGACCTTATGGGACTTTCCTACTTGGCAGTACATCTAC
GTATTAGTCATCGCTATTACCATGGTGATGCGGTTTTGGCAGTACATCAATGGGCGTGGATAGCGGTTTG
ACTCACGGGGATTTCCAAGTCTCCACCCCATTGACGTCAATGGGAGTTTGTTTTGGCACCAAAATCAACG
GGACTTTCCAAAATGTCGTAACAACTCCGCCCCATTGACGCAAATGGGCGGTAGGCGTGTACGGTGGGAG
GTCTATATAAGCAGAGCTGGTTTAGTGAACCGTCAGATCCGCTAGCGCTACCGGTCGCCACCATGGACAA
CACCGAGGACGTCATCAAGGAGTTCATGCAGTTCAAGGTGCGCATGGAGGGCTCCGTGAACGGCCACTAC
TTCGAGATCGAGGGCGAGGGCGAGGGCAAGCCCTACGAGGGCACCCAGACCGCCAAGCTGCAGGTGACCA
AGGGCGGCCCCCTGCCCTTCGCCTGGGACATCCTGTCCCCCCAGTTCCAGTACGGCTCCAAGGCCTACGT
GAAGCACCCCGCCGACATCCCCGACTACATGAAGCTGTCCTTCCCCGAGGGCTTCACCTGGGAGCGCTCC
ATGAACTTCGAGGACGGCGGCGTGGTGGAGGTGCAGCAGGACTCCTCCCTGCAGGACGGCACCTTCATCT
ACAAGGTGAAGTTCAAGGGCGTGAACTTCCCCGCCGACGGCCCCGTAATGCAGAAGAAGACTGCCGGCTG
GGAGCCCTCCACCGAGAAGCTGTACCCCCAGGACGGCGTGCTGAAGGGCGAGATCTCCCACGCCCTGAAG
CTGAAGGACGGCGGCCACTACACCTGCGACTTCAAGACCGTGTACAAGGCCAAGAAGCCCGTGCAGCTGC
CCGGCAACCACTACGTGGACTCCAAGCTGGACATCACCAACCACAACGAGGACTACACCGTGGTGGAGCA
GTACGAGCACGCCGAGGCCCGCCACTCCGGCTCCCAGTCCGGACTCAGATCTCGATCGACGGTACCTAAG
GATCCCGGGCAGCAGCCGCCGCCTCAACCGGCCCCCCAGGGCCAAGGGCAGCCGCCTTCGCAGCCCCCGC
AGGGGCAGGGCCCGCCGTCCGGACCCGGGCAACCGGCACCCGCGGCGACCCAGGCGGCGCCGCAGGCACC
CCCCGCCGGGCATCAGATCGTGCACGTCCGCGGGGACTCGGAGACCGACCTGGAGGCGCTCTTCAACGCC
GTCATGAACCCCAAGACGGCCAACGTGCCCCAGACCGTGCCCATGAGGCTCCGGAAGCTGCCCGACTCCT
TCTTCAAGCCGCCGGAGCCCAAATCCCACTCCCGACAGGCCAGTACTGATGCAGGCACTGCAGGAGCCCT
GACTCCACAGCATGTTCGAGCTCATTCCTCTCCAGCTTCTCTGCAGTTGGGAGCTGTTTCTCCTGGGACA
CTGACCCCCACTGGAGTAGTCTCTGGCCCAGCAGCTACACCCACAGCTCAGCATCTTCGACAGTCTTCTT
TTGAGATACCTGATGATGTACCTCTGCCAGCAGGTTGGGAGATGGCAAAGACATCTTCTGGTCAGAGATA
CTTCTTAAATCACATCGATCAGACAACAACATGGCAGGACCCCAGGAAGGCCATGCTGTCCCAGATGAAC
GTCACAGCCCCCACCAGTCCACCAGTGCAGCAGAATATGATGAACTCGGCTTCAGGTCCTCTTCCTGATG
GATGGGAACAAGCCATGACTCAGGATGGAGAAATTTACTATATAAACCATAAGAACAAGACCACCTCTTG
GCTAGACCCAAGGCTTGACCCTCGTTTTGCCATGAACCAGAGAATCAGTCAGAGTGCTCCAGTGAAACAG
CCACCACCCCTGGCTCCCCAGAGCCCACAGGGAGGCGTCATGGGTGGCAGCAACTCCAACCAGCAGCAAC
AGATGCGACTGCAGCAACTGCAGATGGAGAAGGAGAGGCTGCGGCTGAAACAGCAAGAACTGCTTCGGCA
GGAGTTAGCCCTGCGTAGCCAGTTACCAACACTGGAGCAGGATGGTGGGACTCAAAATCCAGTGTCTTCT
CCCGGGATGTCTCAGGAATTGAGAACAATGACGACCAATAGCTCAGATCCTTTCCTTAACAGTGGCACCT
ATCACTCTCGAGATGAGAGTACAGACAGTGGACTAAGCATGAGCAGCTACAGTGTCCCTCGAACCCCAGA
TGACTTCCTGAACAGTGTGGATGAGATGGATACAGGTGATACTATCAACCAAAGCACCCTGCCCTCACAG
CAGAACCGTTTCCCAGACTACCTTGAAGCCATTCCTGGGACAAATGTGGACCTTGGAACACTGGAAGGAG
ATGGAATGAACATAGAAGGAGAGGAGCTGATGCCAAGTCTGCAGGAAGCTTTGAGTTCTGACATCCTTAA
TGACATGGAGTCTGTTTTGGCTGCCACCAAGCTAGATAAAGAAAGCTTTCTTACATGGTTATAGAGCCCT
CAGGCAGACTGAATTCTGCAGATATCCAGCACAGTGGCGGCCGCTCGAGTCTAGAGGATCCACCGGATCT
AGATAACTGATCATAATCAGCCATACCACATTTGTAGAGGTTTTACTTGCTTTAAAAAACCTCCCACACC
TCCCCCTGAACCTGAAACATAAAATGAATGCAATTGTTGTTGTTAACTTGTTTATTGCAGCTTATAATGG
TTACAAATAAAGCAATAGCATCACAAATTTCACAAATAAAGCATTTTTTTCACTGCATTCTAGTTGTGGT
TTGTCCAAACTCATCAATGTATCTTAACGCGTAAATTGTAAGCGTTAATATTTTGTTAAAATTCGCGTTA
AATTTTTGTTAAATCAGCTCATTTTTTAACCAATAGGCCGAAATCGGCAAAATCCCTTATAAATCAAAAG
AATAGACCGAGATAGGGT
[37 nt withheld, positions 3169-3205]
AAAGAACGTGGACTCCAACGTCAAAGG
[49 nt withheld, positions 3233-3281]
T
[91 nt withheld, positions 3283-3373]
G
[124 nt withheld, positions 3375-3498]
CAGGTGGCACTTTTCGGGGAAATGTGCGCGGAACCCCTATTTGTTTATTTTTCTAAATACATTCAAATAT
GTATCCGCTCATGAGACAATAACCCTGATAAATGCTTCAATAATATTGAAAAAGGAAGAGTCCTGAGGCG
GAAAGAACCAGCTGTGGAATGTGTGTCAGTTAGGGTGTGGAAAGTCCCCAGGCTCCCCAGCAGGCAGAAG
TATGCAAAGCATGCATCTCAATTAGTCAGCAACCAGGTGTGGAAAGTCCCCAGGCTCCCCAGCAGGCAGA
AGTATGCAAAGCATGCATCTCAATTAGTCAGCAACCATAGTCCCGCCCCTAACTCCGCCCATCCCGCCCC
TAACTCCGCCCAGTTCCGCCCATTCTCCGCCCCATGGCTGACTAATTTTTTTTATTTATGCAGAGGCCGA
GGCCGCCTCGGCCTCTGAGCTATTCCAGAAGTAGTGAGGAGGCTTTTTTGGAGGCCTAGGCTTTTGCAAA
GATCGATCAAGAGACAGGATGAGGATCGTTTCGCATGATTGAACAAGATGGATTGCACGCAGGTTCTCCG
GCCGCTTGGGTGGAGAGGCTATTCGGCTATGACTGGGCACAACAGACAATCGGCTGCTCTGATGCCGCCG
TGTTCCGGCTGTCAGCGCAGGGGCGCCCGGTTCTTTTTGTCAAGACCGACCTGTCCGGTGCCCTGAATGA
ACTGCAAGACGAGGCAGCGCGGCTATCGTGGCTGGCCACGACGGGCGTTCCTTGCGCAGCTGTGCTCGAC
GTTGTCACTGAAGCGGGAAGGGACTGGCTGCTATTGGGCGAAGTGCCGGGGCAGGATCTCCTGTCATCTC
ACCTTGCTCCTGCCGAGAAAGTATCCATCATGGCTGATGCAATGCGGCGGCTGCATACGCTTGATCCGGC
TACCTGCCCATTCGACCACCAAGCGAAACATCGCATCGAGCGAGCACGTACTCGGATGGAAGCCGGTCTT
GTCGATCAGGATGATCTGGACGAAGAGCATCAGGGGCTCGCGCCAGCCGAACTGTTCGCCAGGCTCAAGG
CGAGCATGCCCGACGGCGAGGATCTCGTCGTGACCCATGGCGATGCCTGCTTGCCGAATATCATGGTGGA
AAATGGCCGCTTTTCTGGATTCATCGACTGTGGCCGGCTGGGTGTGGCGGACCGCTATCAGGACATAGCG
TTGGCTACCCGTGATATTGCTGAAGAGCTTGGCGGCGAATGGGCTGACCGCTTCCTCGTGCTTTACGGTA
TCGCCGCTCCCGATTCGCAGCGCATCGCCTTCTATCGCCTTCTTGACGAGTTCTTCTGAGCGGGACTCTG
GGGTTCGAAATGACCGACCAAGCGACGCCCAACCTGCCATCACGAGATTTCGATTCCACCGCCGCCTTCT
ATGAAAGGTTGGGCTTCGGAATCGTTTTCCGGGACGCCGGCTGGATGATCCTCCAGCGCGGGGATCTCAT
GCTGGAGTTCTTCGCCCACCCTAGGGGGAGGCTAACTGAAACACGGAAGGAGACAATACCGGAAGGAACC
CGCGCTATGACGGCAATAAAAAGACAGAATAAAACGCACGGTGTTGGGTCGTTTGTTCATAAACGCGGGG
TTCGGTCCCAGGGCTGGCACTCTGTCGATACCCCACCGAGACCCCATTGGGGCCAATACGCCCGCGTTTC
TTCCTTTTCCCCACCCCACCCCCCAAGTTCGGGTGAAGGCCCAGGGCTCGCAGCCAACGTCGGGGCGGCA
GGCCCTGCCATAGCCTCAGGTTACTCATATATACTTTAGATTGATTTAAAACTTCATTTTTAATTTAAAA
GGATCTAGGTGAAGATCCTTTTTGATAATCTCATGACCAAAATCCCTTAACGTGAGTTTTCGTTCCACTG
AGCGTCAGACCCCGTAGAAAAGATCAAAGGATCTTCTTGAGATCCTTTTTTTCTGCGCGTAATCTGCTGC
TTGCAAACAAAAAAACCACCGCTACCAGCGGTGGTTTGTTTGCCGGATCAAGAGCTACCAACTCTTTTTC
CGAAGGTAACTGGCTTCAGCAGAGCGCAGATACCAAATACTGTTCTTCTAGTGTAGCCGTAGTTAGGCCA
CCACTTCAAGAACTCTGTAGCACCGCCTACATACCTCGCTCTGCTAATCCTGTTACCAGTGGCTGCTGCC
AGTGGCGATAAGTCGTGTCTTACCGGGTTGGACTCAAGACGATAGTTACCGGATAAGGCGCAGCGGTCGG
GCTGAACGGGGGGTTCGTGCACACAGCCCAGCTTGGAGCGAACGACCTACACCGAACTGAGATACCTACA
GCGTGAGCTATGAGAAAGCGCCACGCTTCCCGAAGGGAGAAAGGCGGACAGGTATCCGGTAAGCGGCAGG
GTCGGAACAGGAGAGCGCACGAGGGAGCTTCCAGGGGGAAACGCCTGGTATCTTTATAGTCCTGTCGGGT
TTCGCCACCTCTGACTTGAGCGTCGATTTTTGTGATGCTCGTCAGGGGGGCGGAGCCTATGGAAAAACGC
CAGCAACGCGGCCTTTTTACGGTTCCTGGCCTTTTGCTGGCCTTTTGCTCACATGTTCTTTCCTGCGTTA
TCCCCTGATTCTGTGGATAACCGTATTACCGCCATGCATTAGTTATTAATAGTAATCAATTACGGGGTCA
TTAGTTCATAGCCCATATATGGAGTTCCG
